Addgene plasmid #148197: pnEK-NvSHN-DmeF4E-I96AI112A_Z
Purpose: Bacterial Expression of DmeIF4E-I96AI112A
Depositing lab: Elisa Izaurralde. Depositing organization: Max Planck Institute for Developmental Biology. Publication: 4E-BPs require non-canonical 4E-binding motifs and a lateral surface of eIF4E to repress translation. Igreja C, Peter D, Weiler C, Izaurralde E. Nat Commun. 2014 Sep 2;5:4790. doi: 10.1038/ncomms5790. PubMed 25179781.
Backbone
  Vector backbone: Unknown
  Vector type: Bacterial Expression
Growth in bacteria
  Bacterial resistance: Kanamycin, 50 μg/mL
  Growth temperature: 37°C
  Growth strain: DH5alpha
  Copy number: Low Copy
Gene/Insert
  Gene/Insert name: DmeIF4E-I96AI112A
  Species: D. melanogaster (fly)
  Mutation: 3 silent mutations compared to the sequence given by NCBI:NM_168333.1
  Cloning method: Unknown
Terms and licenses: Academic/Nonprofit Terms; Industry Terms: Not Available to Industry
Depositor comments: Plasmids from this collection were made available to the research community and donated after the lab closed. Please note that the sequence provided by the depositing laboratory may be theoretical/predicted or based on Sanger sequencing results. There may be discrepancies between sequencing results obtained by Addgene and the depositor sequence. If an Addgene verified sequence is not available, please contact before placing your order to request that our lab fully sequence the plasmid.
How to cite: pnEK-NvSHN-DmeF4E-I96AI112A_Z was a gift from Elisa Izaurralde (Addgene plasmid # 148197 ; http://n2t.net/addgene:148197 ; RRID:Addgene_148197)
