[The description below was written by a language model from this plasmid's Addgene catalogue record and pLannotate feature annotations shown in this document.]
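Description:
pnEK-NvSHN-DmeF4E-I96AI112A_Z is a 7,592-nt bacterial expression plasmid for producing a mutant form of Drosophila melanogaster eIF4E, the mRNA cap-binding translation initiation factor, in E. coli. The catalogue lists the backbone as unknown, but the annotated features show a pET-like architecture. These include a ColE1/pMB1-type origin with the pBR322 bom region and the rop gene (consistent with the recorded low copy number), an f1 phage origin, leftover fragments of the tetracycline resistance gene, and a kanamycin resistance gene (aph(3')-Ia) for selection. A lacI gene with its own promoter supplies lac repressor.

Expression is driven by a T7 promoter followed directly by a lac operator and the T7 gene 10 ribosome binding site, so transcription depends on a host that supplies T7 RNA polymerase and can be induced with IPTG. It ends at a T7 terminator. The open reading frame begins with short annotated matches to Strep-tag II and to a composite His/TEV-type tag. A large NusA segment follows, which acts as a highly soluble fusion partner, and the eIF4E1 coding region lies downstream of it. This order appears to match the "NvSHN" part of the name, though the record does not define that label or state which protease site, if any, separates NusA from eIF4E. A short match to a T7 gene 10B-derived solubility tag lies just after the insert, and it is unclear whether this is translated.

The insert carries the I96A and I112A substitutions named in the plasmid title, plus three silent changes relative to the reference transcript. The associated publication concerns 4E-BP binding to a lateral surface of eIF4E, so the recombinant mutant protein was probably used for binding or structural studies. The depositor notes that the sequence may be theoretical.
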