Features (pLannotate 1.2.2; 21 found; start..end, strand, type, name):
     12..467     +  rep_origin     f1 ori (sequence partly withheld): f1 bacteriophage origin of replication; arrow indicates direction of (+) strand synthesis
    494..551     +  promoter       AmpR promoter (fragment): bla
    560..1375    -  CDS            KanR: aminoglycoside phosphotransferase; aph(3')-Ia; confers resistance to kanamycin in bacteria or G418 (Geneticin®) in eukaryotes
   1497..2085    +  rep_origin     ori: high-copy-number ColE1/pMB1/pBR322/pUC origin of replication
   2271..2413    -  misc_feature   bom: basis of mobility region from pBR322
   2515..2706    -  CDS            rop: Rop protein, which maintains plasmids at low copy number; rop
   2723..3103    +  CDS            YPB1_ECOLX: Protein predicted: Swiss-Prot protein existence level 4. From Escherichia coli.
   3175..3466    -  CDS            TcR (fragment): tetracycline efflux protein; tet; confers resistance to tetracycline
   3481..3502    -  protein_bind   CAP binding site: CAP binding activates transcription in the presence of cAMP. E. coli catabolite activator protein
   3515..4597    -  CDS            lacI: lac repressor; lacI; The lac repressor binds to the lac operator to inhibit transcription in E. coli. This inhibition can be relieved by adding lactose or isopropyl-β-D-thiogalactopyranoside (IPTG).
   4598..4675    -  promoter       lacI promoter: lacI
   4683..4962    -  CDS            TcR (fragment): tetracycline efflux protein; tet; confers resistance to tetracycline
   4984..5002    +  promoter       T7 promoter: promoter for bacteriophage T7 RNA polymerase
   5003..5027    +  protein_bind   lac operator: The lac repressor binds to the lac operator to inhibit transcription in E. coli. This inhibition can be relieved by adding lactose or isopropyl-β-D-thiogalactopyranoside (IPTG). lac repressor encoded by lacI
   5042..5064    +  RBS            RBS: efficient ribosome binding site from bacteriophage T7 gene 10 (Olins and Rangwala, 1989)
   5083..5105    +  CDS            Strep-Tag II (fragment): peptide that binds Strep-Tactin®, an engineered form of streptavidin
   5119..5135    +  CDS            capTEV™ (fragment): composite tag for in vivo biotinylation, TEV protease cleavage, and 6xHis tagging
   5156..6636    +  CDS            NusA (fragment): transcription elongation protein (N utilization substance protein A); nusA; highly soluble in E. coli
   6700..7422    +  CDS            eIF4E1 (fragment): IF4E_DROME - Also known as eIF-4E From Drosophila melanogaster (Fruit fly).
   7463..7512    +  CDS            SET1 (fragment): solubility-enhancement tag derived from T7 phage gene 10B
   7520..7567    +  terminator     T7 terminator: transcription terminator for bacteriophage T7 RNA polymerase
>Addgene plasmid #148197 | pnEK-NvSHN-DmeF4E-I96AI112A_Z | depositor full sequence | sequence record 290645 | Full Sequence
TGGCGAATGGG
[124 nt withheld, positions 12-135]
C
[91 nt withheld, positions 137-227]
A
[49 nt withheld, positions 229-277]
CCTTTGACGTTGGAGTCCACGTTCTTT
[37 nt withheld, positions 305-341]
ACCCTATCTCGGTCTATTCTTTTGATTTATAAGGGATTTTGCCGATTTCGGCCTATTGGTTAAAAAATGA
GCTGATTTAACAAAAATTTAACGCGAATTTTAACAAAATATTAACGTTTACAATTTCAGGTGGCACTTTT
CGGGGAAATGTGCGCGGAACCCCTATTTGTTTATTTTTCTAAATACATTCAAATATGTATCCGCTCATGA
ATTAATTCTTAGAAAAACTCATCGAGCATCAAATGAAACTGCAATTTATTCATATCAGGATTATCAATAC
CATATTTTTGAAAAAGCCGTTTCTGTAATGAAGGAGAAAACTCACCGAGGCAGTTCCATAGGATGGCAAG
ATCCTGGTATCGGTCTGCGATTCCGACTCGTCCAACATCAATACAACCTATTAATTTCCCCTCGTCAAAA
ATAAGGTTATCAAGTGAGAAATCACCATGAGTGACGACTGAATCCGGTGAGAATGGCAAAAGTTTATGCA
TTTCTTTCCAGACTTGTTCAACAGGCCAGCCATTACGCTCGTCATCAAAATCACTCGCATCAACCAAACC
GTTATTCATTCGTGATTGCGCCTGAGCGAGACGAAATACGCGATCGCTGTTAAAAGGACAATTACAAACA
GGAATCGAATGCAACCGGCGCAGGAACACTGCCAGCGCATCAACAATATTTTCACCTGAATCAGGATATT
CTTCTAATACCTGGAATGCTGTTTTCCCGGGGATCGCAGTGGTGAGTAACCATGCATCATCAGGAGTACG
GATAAAATGCTTGATGGTCGGAAGAGGCATAAATTCCGTCAGCCAGTTTAGTCTGACCATCTCATCTGTA
ACATCATTGGCAACGCTACCTTTGCCATGTTTCAGAAACAACTCTGGCGCATCGGGCTTCCCATACAATC
GATAGATTGTCGCACCTGATTGCCCGACATTATCGCGAGCCCATTTATACCCATATAAATCAGCATCCAT
GTTGGAATTTAATCGCGGCCTAGAGCAAGACGTTTCCCGTTGAATATGGCTCATAACACCCCTTGTATTA
CTGTTTATGTAAGCAGACAGTTTTATTGTTCATGACCAAAATCCCTTAACGTGAGTTTTCGTTCCACTGA
GCGTCAGACCCCGTAGAAAAGATCAAAGGATCTTCTTGAGATCCTTTTTTTCTGCGCGTAATCTGCTGCT
TGCAAACAAAAAAACCACCGCTACCAGCGGTGGTTTGTTTGCCGGATCAAGAGCTACCAACTCTTTTTCC
GAAGGTAACTGGCTTCAGCAGAGCGCAGATACCAAATACTGTCCTTCTAGTGTAGCCGTAGTTAGGCCAC
CACTTCAAGAACTCTGTAGCACCGCCTACATACCTCGCTCTGCTAATCCTGTTACCAGTGGCTGCTGCCA
GTGGCGATAAGTCGTGTCTTACCGGGTTGGACTCAAGACGATAGTTACCGGATAAGGCGCAGCGGTCGGG
CTGAACGGGGGGTTCGTGCACACAGCCCAGCTTGGAGCGAACGACCTACACCGAACTGAGATACCTACAG
CGTGAGCTATGAGAAAGCGCCACGCTTCCCGAAGGGAGAAAGGCGGACAGGTATCCGGTAAGCGGCAGGG
TCGGAACAGGAGAGCGCACGAGGGAGCTTCCAGGGGGAAACGCCTGGTATCTTTATAGTCCTGTCGGGTT
TCGCCACCTCTGACTTGAGCGTCGATTTTTGTGATGCTCGTCAGGGGGGCGGAGCCTATGGAAAAACGCC
AGCAACGCGGCCTTTTTACGGTTCCTGGCCTTTTGCTGGCCTTTTGCTCACATGTTCTTTCCTGCGTTAT
CCCCTGATTCTGTGGATAACCGTATTACCGCCTTTGAGTGAGCTGATACCGCTCGCCGCAGCCGAACGAC
CGAGCGCAGCGAGTCAGTGAGCGAGGAAGCGGAAGAGCGCCTGATGCGGTATTTTCTCCTTACGCATCTG
TGCGGTATTTCACACCGCATATATGGTGCACTCTCAGTACAATCTGCTCTGATGCCGCATAGTTAAGCCA
GTATACACTCCGCTATCGCTACGTGACTGGGTCATGGCTGCGCCCCGACACCCGCCAACACCCGCTGACG
CGCCCTGACGGGCTTGTCTGCTCCCGGCATCCGCTTACAGACAAGCTGTGACCGTCTCCGGGAGCTGCAT
GTGTCAGAGGTTTTCACCGTCATCACCGAAACGCGCGAGGCAGCTGCGGTAAAGCTCATCAGCGTGGTCG
TGAAGCGATTCACAGATGTCTGCCTGTTCATCCGCGTCCAGCTCGTTGAGTTTCTCCAGAAGCGTTAATG
TCTGGCTTCTGATAAAGCGGGCCATGTTAAGGGCGGTTTTTTCCTGTTTGGTCACTGATGCCTCCGTGTA
AGGGGGATTTCTGTTCATGGGGGTAATGATACCGATGAAACGAGAGAGGATGCTCACGATACGGGTTACT
GATGATGAACATGCCCGGTTACTGGAACGTTGTGAGGGTAAACAACTGGCGGTATGGATGCGGCGGGACC
AGAGAAAAATCACTCAGGGTCAATGCCAGCGCTTCGTTAATACAGATGTAGGTGTTCCACAGGGTAGCCA
GCAGCATCCTGCGATGCAGATCCGGAACATAATGGTGCAGGGCGCTGACTTCCGCGTTTCCAGACTTTAC
GAAACACGGAAACCGAAGACCATTCATGTTGTTGCTCAGGTCGCAGACGTTTTGCAGCAGCAGTCGCTTC
ACGTTCGCTCGCGTATCGGTGATTCATTCTGCTAACCAGTAAGGCAACCCCGCCAGCCTAGCCGGGTCCT
CAACGACAGGAGCACGATCATGCGCACCCGTGGGGCCGCCATGCCGGCGATAATGGCCTGCTTCTCGCCG
AAACGTTTGGTGGCGGGACCAGTGACGAAGGCTTGAGCGAGGGCGTGCAAGATTCCGAATACCGCAAGCG
ACAGGCCGATCATCGTCGCGCTCCAGCGAAAGCGGTCCTCGCCGAAAATGACCCAGAGCGCTGCCGGCAC
CTGTCCTACGAGTTGCATGATAAAGAAGACAGTCATAAGTGCGGCGACGATAGTCATGCCCCGCGCCCAC
CGGAAGGAGCTGACTGGGTTGAAGGCTCTCAAGGGCATCGGTCGAGATCCCGGTGCCTAATGAGTGAGCT
AACTTACATTAATTGCGTTGCGCTCACTGCCCGCTTTCCAGTCGGGAAACCTGTCGTGCCAGCTGCATTA
ATGAATCGGCCAACGCGCGGGGAGAGGCGGTTTGCGTATTGGGCGCCAGGGTGGTTTTTCTTTTCACCAG
TGAGACGGGCAACAGCTGATTGCCCTTCACCGCCTGGCCCTGAGAGAGTTGCAGCAAGCGGTCCACGCTG
GTTTGCCCCAGCAGGCGAAAATCCTGTTTGATGGTGGTTAACGGCGGGATATAACATGAGCTGTCTTCGG
TATCGTCGTATCCCACTACCGAGATATCCGCACCAACGCGCAGCCCGGACTCGGTAATGGCGCGCATTGC
GCCCAGCGCCATCTGATCGTTGGCAACCAGCATCGCAGTGGGAACGATGCCCTCATTCAGCATTTGCATG
GTTTGTTGAAAACCGGACATGGCACTCCAGTCGCCTTCCCGTTCCGCTATCGGCTGAATTTGATTGCGAG
TGAGATATTTATGCCAGCCAGCCAGACGCAGACGCGCCGAGACAGAACTTAATGGGCCCGCTAACAGCGC
GATTTGCTGGTGACCCAATGCGACCAGATGCTCCACGCCCAGTCGCGTACCGTCTTCATGGGAGAAAATA
ATACTGTTGATGGGTGTCTGGTCAGAGACATCAAGAAATAACGCCGGAACATTAGTGCAGGCAGCTTCCA
CAGCAATGGCATCCTGGTCATCCAGCGGATAGTTAATGATCAGCCCACTGACGCGTTGCGCGAGAAGATT
GTGCACCGCCGCTTTACAGGCTTCGACGCCGCTTCGTTCTACCATCGACACCACCACGCTGGCACCCAGT
TGATCGGCGCGAGATTTAATCGCCGCGACAATTTGCGACGGCGCGTGCAGGGCCAGACTGGAGGTGGCAA
CGCCAATCAGCAACGACTGTTTGCCCGCCAGTTGTTGTGCCACGCGGTTGGGAATGTAATTCAGCTCCGC
CATCGCCGCTTCCACTTTTTCCCGCGTTTTCGCAGAAACGTGGCTGGCCTGGTTCACCACGCGGGAAACG
GTCTGATAAGAGACACCGGCATACTCTGCGACATCGTATAACGTTACTGGTTTCACATTCACCACCCTGA
ATTGACTCTCTTCCGGGCGCTATCATGCCATACCGCGAAAGGTTTTGCGCCATTCGATGGTGTCCGGGAT
CTCGACGCTCTCCCTTATGCGACTCCTGCATTAGGAAGCAGCCCAGTAGTAGGTTGAGGCCGTTGAGCAC
CGCCGCCGCAAGGAATGGTGCATGCAAGGAGATGGCGCCCAACAGTCCCCCGGCCACGGGGCCTGCCACC
ATACCCACGCCGAAACAAGCGCTCATGAGCCCGAAGTGGCGAGCCCGATCTTCCCCATCGGTGATGTCGG
CGATATAGGCGCCAGCAACCGCACCTGTGGCGCCGGTGATGCCGGCCACGATGCGTCCGGCGTAGAGGAT
CGAGATCTCGATCCCGCGAAATTAATACGACTCACTATAGGGGAATTGTGAGCGGATAACAATTCCCCAC
TAGTAATAATTTTGTTTAACTTTAAGAAGGAGATATACCATGGGCAGCAGCTGGAGCCACCCGCAGTTCG
AAAAAATGAGCGGCAGCCATCATCATCATCATCACAGCGGCAGCGGCTCCATGGACAAAGAAATTTTGGC
TGTAGTTGAAGCCGTATCCAATGAAAAGGCGCTACCTCGCGAGAAGATTTTCGAAGCATTGGAAAGCGCC
CTGGCGACAGCAACAAAGAAAAAATATGAACAAGAGATCGACGTCCGCGTACAGATCGATCGCAAAAGCG
GTGATTTTGACACTTTCCGTCGCTGGTTAGTTGTTGATGAAGTCACCCAGCCGACCAAGGAAATCACCCT
TGAAGCCGCACGTTATGAAGATGAAAGCCTGAACCTGGGCGATTACGTTGAAGATCAGATTGAGTCTGTT
ACCTTTGACCGTATCACTACCCAGACGGCAAAACAGGTTATCGTGCAGAAAGTGCGTGAAGCCGAACGTG
CGATGGTGGTTGATCAGTTCCGTGAACACGAAGGTGAAATCATCACCGGCGTGGTGAAAAAAGTAAACCG
CGACAACATCTCTCTGGATCTGGGCAACAACGCTGAAGCCGTGATCCTGCGCGAAGATATGCTGCCGCGT
GAAAACTTCCGCCCTGGCGACCGCGTTCGTGGCGTGCTCTATTCCGTTCGCCCGGAAGCGCGTGGCGCCC
AACTGTTCGTCACTCGTTCCAAGCCGGAAATGCTGATCGAACTGTTCCGTATTGAAGTGCCAGAAATCGG
CGAAGAAGTGATTGAAATTAAAGCAGCGGCTCGCGATCCGGGTTCTCGTGCGAAAATCGCGGTGAAAACC
AACGATAAACGTATCGATCCGGTAGGTGCTTGCGTAGGTATGCGTGGCGCCCGTGTTCAGGCGGTGTCTA
CTGAACTGGGTGGCGAGCGTATCGATATCGTCCTGTGGGATGATAACCCGGCGCAGTTCGTGATTAACGC
AATGGCACCGGCAGACGTTGCTTCTATCGTGGTGGATGAAGATAAACACACGATGGACATCGCCGTTGAA
GCCGGTAATCTGGCGCAGGCGATTGGCCGTAACGGTCAGAACGTGCGTCTGGCTTCGCAACTGAGCGGTT
GGGAACTCAACGTGATGACCGTTGACGACCTGCAAGCTAAGCATCAGGCGGAAGCGCACGCAGCGATCGA
CACCTTCACCAAATATCTCGACATCGACGAAGACTTCGCGACTGTTCTGGTAGAAGAAGGCTTCTCGACG
CTGGAAGAATTGGCCTATGTGCCGATGAAAGAGCTGTTGGAAATCGAAGGCCTTGATGAGCCGACCGTTG
AAGCACTGCGCGAGCGTGCTAAAAATGCACTGGCCACCATTGCACAGGCCCAGGAAGAAAGCCTCGGTGA
TAACAAACCGGCTGACGATCTGCTGAACCTTGAAGGGGTAGATCGTGATTTGGCATTCAAACTGGCCGCC
CGTGGCGTTTGTACGCTGGAAGACCTCGCCGAACAGGGCATTGATGATCTGGCTGATATCGAAGGGTTGA
CCGACGAAAAAGCCGGAGCACTGATTATGGCTGCCCGTAATATTTGCTGGTTCGGTGACGAAGCGGGTAC
CGGCAGCGGCGAAAACCTTTACTTCCAGGGCCATATGATGGTAGTGTTGGAGACGGAGAAGACCAGCGCC
CCCAGCACCGAGCAGGGTCGTCCGGAACCACCAACTTCGGCTGCAGCGCCCGCCGAGGCTAAGGATGTCA
AGCCCAAGGAGGACCCACAGGAGACTGGTGAACCAGCAGGCAACACTGCAACCACTACTGCTCCTGCCGG
CGACGATGCTGTGCGCACCGAGCATTTATACAAACACCCGCTCATGAATGTCTGGACGCTGTGGTACCTT
GAAAACGATCGGTCCAAGTCCTGGGAGGACATGCAAAACGAGGCCACCAGCTTCGATACCGTCGAGGACT
TCTGGAGCCTATACAACCACGCCAAGCCCCCATCAGAGATCAAGCTGGGTAGTGACTACTCGCTATTCAA
GAAGAACATTCGTCCCATGTGGGAGGATGCAGCCAACAAACAGGGCGGTCGTTGGGTAATTACCCTTAAC
AAAAGCTCCAAGACCGATCTGGATAACCTATGGCTCGATGTGCTGCTCTGCCTGATTGGTGAGGCCTTCG
ATCACTCCGATCAGATCTGCGGCGCTGTTATAAACATTCGCGGCAAGAGCAACAAGATATCCATCTGGAC
TGCCGACGGAAACAACGAGGAAGCTGCCCTTGAGATTGGTCACAAGCTGCGCGATGCCTTGCGTCTGGGA
CGCAACAACTCGCTGCAGTATCAGTTGCACAAGGACACGATGGTCAAGCAGGGCTCCAACGTGAAATCGA
TCTACACTTTGTAGGGATCCTAATAGTCTAGAGCTAGCCCTAGGAGATCCGGCTGCTAACAAAGCCCGAA
AGGAAGCTGAGTTGGCTGCTGCCACCGCTGAGCAATAACTAGCATAACCCCTTGGGGCCTCTAAACGGGT
CTTGAGGGGTTTTTTGCTGAAAGGAGGAACTATATCCGGAT
